Addgene plasmid #199015: pGL0_115 [pBC1 ORI]
Purpose: Level 0 part
Depositing lab: Charlie Gilbert & Nili Ostrov & Cultivarium Tools. Depositing organization: Cultivarium, Convergent Research. Publication: A scalable framework for high-throughput identification of functional origins of replication in non-model bacteria. Gilbert C, Brumwell SL, Crits-Christoph A, Kang SC, Martin-Moldes Z, Alsharif W, Esmurria A, Nguyen M-A, Lee HH, Ostrov N. bioRxiv 2023.05.19.541510 10.1101/2023.05.19.541510.
Backbone
  Vector backbone: pGLDV_17
  Vector type: Synthetic Biology
Growth in bacteria
  Bacterial resistance: Chloramphenicol, 25 μg/mL
  Growth temperature: 37°C
  Growth strain: E. coli Twist 10B
  Copy number: High Copy
Gene/Insert
  Gene/Insert name: pBC1 ORI
  Species: Bacillus coagulans
  Cloning method: Unknown
Resource information
  A portion of this plasmid was derived from a plasmid made by: Riccardi Lab (De Rossi et al. 1992 https://doi.org/10.1128/jb.174.2.638-642.1992)
Terms and licenses: Academic/Nonprofit Terms; Industry Terms: Not Available to Industry
How to cite: pGL0_115 [pBC1 ORI] was a gift from Charlie Gilbert & Nili Ostrov & Cultivarium Tools (Addgene plasmid # 199015 ; http://n2t.net/addgene:199015 ; RRID:Addgene_199015)
