[The description below was written by a language model from this plasmid's Addgene catalogue record and pLannotate feature annotations shown in this document.]
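Description:
pGL0_115 [pBC1 ORI] is a 3.8 kb synthetic-biology "Level 0" part plasmid built on the pGLDV_17 backbone. It stores a single modular DNA part, the replication origin region of the Bacillus coagulans plasmid pBC1, for later assembly into larger constructs. The plasmid is maintained in E. coli at high copy through a ColE1/pMB1/pUC-type origin. It is selected with chloramphenicol via a cat (chloramphenicol acetyltransferase) gene driven by its native cat promoter and followed by the phage lambda t0 terminator. A short remnant of lacZα sits next to the insert. This is probably left over from a screening cassette that the part replaced, although the record lists the cloning method as unknown.

The insert is annotated with two adjacent fragments of a rep coding sequence, matched by homology to a Bacillus amyloliquefaciens plasmid replication protein. This fits a pBC1 part that carries its replication initiator gene along with the surrounding origin sequences, so the module should be self-contained for replication in a suitable host. The automated annotation does not mark the origin sites themselves, and the split rep hit reflects similarity to a related protein rather than a curated annotation of pBC1.

The associated work describes a scalable framework for identifying functional origins of replication in non-model bacteria at high throughput. In that context this plasmid serves as one member of a library of origin parts that can be combined with other modules, such as markers, to build and test shuttle vectors across diverse bacterial hosts. The record does not specify the assembly standard or the flanking restriction sites.
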