Features (pLannotate 1.2.2; 7 found; start..end, strand, type, name):
    346..440     -  terminator     lambda t0 terminator: transcription terminator from phage lambda
    464..1120    -  CDS            cat: CAT_ECOLX - Experimental evidence at protein level: Swiss-Prot protein existence level 1. This enzyme is an effector of chloramphenicol resistance in bacteria. From Escherichia coli. This protein is used as a marker in many commonly used cloning vectors, such as pACYC184.
   1121..1223    -  promoter       cat promoter: promoter of the E. coli cat gene encoding chloramphenicol acetyltransferase
   1298..1341    -  CDS            lacZα (fragment): LacZα fragment of β-galactosidase; lacZ fragment
   1881..1964    +  CDS            rep (fragment): REP_BACAM - Protein inferred from homology: Swiss-Prot protein existence level 3. From Bacillus amyloliquefaciens (Bacillus velezensis).
   2000..2851    +  CDS            rep (fragment): REP_BACAM - Protein inferred from homology: Swiss-Prot protein existence level 3. From Bacillus amyloliquefaciens (Bacillus velezensis).
   3423..213     -  rep_origin     ori (across the origin): high-copy-number ColE1/pMB1/pBR322/pUC origin of replication
>Addgene plasmid #199015 | pGL0_115 [pBC1 ORI] | addgene full sequence | sequence record 397971 | Addgene NGS Result
GCGAGGTATGTAGGCGGTGCTACAGAGTTCTTGAAGTGGTGGCCTAACTACGGCTACACTAGAAGAACAG
TATTTGGTATCTGCGCTCTGCTGAAGCCAGTTACCTTCGGAAAAAGAGTTGGTAGCTCTTGATCCGGCAA
ACAAACCACCGCTGGTAGCGGTGGTTTTTTTGTTTGCAAGCAGCAGATTACGCGCAGAAAAAAAGGATCT
CAAGAAGATCCTTTGATCTTTTCTACGGGGTCTGACGCTCTATTCAACAAAGCCGCCGTCCCGTCAAGTC
AGCGTAAATGGGTAGGGGGCTTCAAATCGTCCCCCCATACGATATAAGTTGTTACTAGTGCTTGGATTCT
CACCAATAAAAAACGCCCGGCGGCAACCGAGCGTTCTGAACAAATCCAGATGGAGTTCTGAGGTCATTAC
TGGATCTATCAACAGGAGTCCAAGCGAGCTCGATATCAAATTACGCCCCGCCCTGCCACTCATCGCAGTA
CTGTTGTAATTCATTAAGCATTCTGCCGACATGGAAGCCATCACAAACGGCATGATGAACCTGAATCGCC
AGCGGCATCAGCACCTTGTCGCCTTGCGTATAATATTTGCCCATGGTGAAAACGGGGGCGAAGAAGTTGT
CCATATTGGCCACGTTTAAATCAAAACTGGTGAAACTCACCCAGGGATTGGCTGAGACGAAAAACATATT
CTCAATAAACCCTTTAGGGAAATAGGCCAGGTTTTCACCGTAACACGCCACATCTTGCGAATATATGTGT
AGAAACTGCCGGAAATCGTCGTGGTATTCACTCCAGAGCGATGAAAACGTTTCAGTTTGCTCATGGAAAA
CGGTGTAACAAGGGTGAACACTATCCCATATCACCAGCTCACCGTCTTTCATTGCCATACGAAATTCCGG
ATGAGCATTCATCAGGCGGGCAAGAATGTGAATAAAGGCCGGATAAAACTTGTGCTTATTTTTCTTTACG
GTCTTTAAAAAGGCCGTAATATCCAGCTGAACGGTCTGGTTATAGGTACATTGAGCAACTGACTGAAATG
CCTCAAAATGTTCTTTACGATGCCATTGGGATATATCAACGGTGGTATATCCAGTGATTTTTTTCTCCAT
TTTAGCTTCCTTAGCTCCTGAAAATCTCGATAACTCAAAAAATACGCCCGGTAGTGATCTTATTTCATTA
TGGTGAAAGTTGGAACCTCTTACGTGCCGATCAACGTCTCATTGATACCTGAAACAAAACCCATCGTACG
GCCAAGGAAGTCTCCAATAACTGTGATCCACCACAAGCGCCAGGGTTTTCCCAGTCACGACGTTGTAAAA
CGACGGCCAGTCATGCATAATCCGCACGCATCTGGAATAAGGAAGTGCCATTCCGCCTGACCTTAGCGTG
CGAACAGCACGCTATTGTTGTATCATTACTCGCATCCATTCTCAGGCTGTCTCGTCTCGTCTCCGAGGTC
TCCGGAGCCCCGATGGTTTTTCCCCCGACGGCTCGCCTTTGGGAAGTTTGAAGGGCGCAGGTTCCACACG
AAAAACCACAAGGCTTTTTTTGAGTAATAAAAAAGCGGACGGCGAGGGCGTGAAAAAAACCCGATGAACC
CTTGAAAATAAAGGGCGGGACGGGTTTTTTCTTATCTTGATAATATATAGAAACAATGAGATTTTAAAAA
AAGCCCTCAAACCCTTGATAATACTGGGTTTGTGGCGTTTTTTTGGGGTGGATAAATAAAAACCCTCTGT
GTTATGGTTATGTTGACTAGACAAAACCATACAGAGGGCTTTACGCCTTTCTGTATCCAGAAAGGAGTTA
TTAAATTTTATGCACGTTAATCATAGCATTAAAACGTCAAATCTATCAAATATCGAATTTTTGCAAGATA
AAACGAAAACAGGAAAAGAGAGAGATTGGAAAGGCAAGAAACAACGGTCTTTGCTGACAGCGGAACACTT
CGAGGTAGCAGGGCTGACTAGCAAAGCGGAACAGTGCGAGAGTGTGCTGACACGTTGGTGTTTAAGCGAA
CTGCCGAAGGGTTAAAACTATATCAAGCATGGTTCTGTAAAGTGAGGTTATGCCCGATGTGCAATTGGCG
AAGATCGCTGAAAATAGCTTACCAGAATAAAAGGGTTGTAGAGGCGGTTAATCAACGTGAGAACGTTCAG
TGGCTATTCCTAACCCTTACCGTCCGCAACACGAGCCCTGAGAGCCTTCCAGAGACGATTTCAGCCATGT
TTGAGGGGTTTAATAGGCTGACGAAGTACAAAGCCTTTAAAACGTCTGTAAAGGGCTATTTTAGGGCTTT
AGAGGTCACAAAGAATAGAGATCCTCATAGTGAATGGTTTGGCACGTATCACCCTCATTTTCACGTTCTG
CTGTGTGTTCCATCCAGCTATTTCAAGAAAAAAGAATTATACATAACCGAACAAGAATGGACTGACCTTT
GGAAAAAGGCTATGAAGTTGGATTACACGCCGATTGTCCACGTGCAAAGGGTAAAACCCAAAGAACAGCT
TGAGGACATGGAAACCTATGAAGAACAGCTTAAAAACGCCATTAGGGAACAAAATGCGATTTTAGAAGTC
TCTAAATATCCGGTCAAAGATACGGACGTCATTAAAGGGAATAAGGTCACGGCCGAAAATGTGGAAACCG
TTTTGGCGTTAGACAACGCCTTGGCAAATAAGCGGTTAATCGGGTATGGCGGTCTTTTGAAACAGGTTCA
CAAGGAATTAAACCTTGGAGATCCGGAAGATGGAGATTTAGTTCATGTTTCGGAAGAGGATGAAATCGCT
AATGGTGCATTTGAGGTCATGGCGAAATGGCATATCGGTTTTAGAGATTATTGGATTCAAAAATAGCAGG
AGAGAAAACTCCTGCTTTTTTATTTTTTCCGAAGTTATTGGCGAAAGCAAACTTTTTATCGAGCGAAGCG
AACCCTATTGAATACCTGCATGGCAAGGTATGTAAATGGGCACTCTGTGATTTTTGGATACAAAATAGAC
TCTAGCGAGCCGATTTTATGACGCAGCAAAAAACGTAGTCTTTTTGCGTTGGAGAGCCCTTCAAGTAAAC
TGACCAAGGTGGCGCTCGAGACCACCCCAGGATACATAGATTACCACAACTCCGAGCCCTTCCACCTAGC
GTGCTAACCACGCACGCTATTGTTGTATAGGCTAGGTGGAGGCTCAGTGATGATAAGTCTGCGATGGTGG
ATGCATGTGTCATGGTCATAGCTGTTTCCTGTGTGAAATTGTTATCCGCTCAGAGGGCACAATCCTATTC
CGCGCTATCCGACAATCTCCAAGACATTAGGTGGAGTTCAGTTCGGCGTATGGCATATGTCGCTGGAAAG
AACATGTGAGCAAAAGGCCAGCAAAAGGCCAGGAACCGTAAAAAGGCCGCGTTGCTGGCGTTTTTCCATA
GGCTCCGCCCCCCTGACGAGCATCACAAAAATCGACGCTCAAGTCAGAGGTGGCGAAACCCGACAGGACT
ATAAAGATACCAGGCGTTTCCCCCTGGAAGCTCCCTCGTGCGCTCTCCTGTTCCGACCCTGCCGCTTACC
GGATACCTGTCCGCCTTTCTCCCTTCGGGAAGCGTGGCGCTTTCTCATAGCTCACGCTGTAGGTATCTCA
GTTCGGTGTAGGTCGTTCGCTCCAAGCTGGGCTGTGTGCACGAACCCCCCGTTCAGCCCGACCGCTGCGC
CTTATCCGGTAACTATCGTCTTGAGTCCAACCCGGTAAGACACGACTTATCGCCACTGGCAGCAGCCACT
GGTAACAGGATTAGCAGA
